Addgene plasmid #208347: pCR8-CDK12
Purpose: Gateway cloning entry vector with CDK12. Must be recombined into a DEST vector for expression.
Depositing lab: Peter S Nelson. Depositing organization: Fred Hutchinson Cancer Center. Publication: Molecular consequences of acute versus chronic CDK12 loss in prostate carcinoma nominates distinct therapeutic strategies. Frank S, Persse T, Coleman I, Bankhead III A, Li D, De-Sarkar N, Wilson D, Rudoy D, Vashisth M, Galipeau P, Yang M, Hanratty B, Dumpit R, Morrissey C, Corey E, Montgomery RB, Haffner MC, Pritchard CC, Vasioukhin V, Ha G, Nelson PS. eLife 2025 10.7554/eLife.100081.2.
Backbone
  Vector backbone: pCR8
  Backbone manufacturer: Invitrogen (K250020)
  Backbone size w/o insert (bp): 2790
  Total vector size (bp): 7306
  Modifications to backbone: CDK12 was PCR amplified and TOPO-TA cloned into pCR8/GW/TOPO
  Vector type: Gateway: ENTRY vector
Growth in bacteria
  Bacterial resistance: Spectinomycin, 50 μg/mL
  Growth temperature: 37°C
  Growth strain: NEB Stable
  Copy number: Unknown
Gene/Insert
  Gene/Insert name: cyclin dependent kinase 12
  Species: H. sapiens (human)
  Insert size (bp): 4473
  Entrez Gene: CDK12 (a.k.a. CRK7, CRKR, CRKRS)
Resource information
  A portion of this plasmid was derived from a plasmid made by: CDK12 was PCR cloned from a plasmid purchased from Vector Builder (VB180725-1308KYV)
Terms and licenses: Academic/Nonprofit Terms; Industry Terms: Not Available to Industry
How to cite: pCR8-CDK12 was a gift from Peter S Nelson (Addgene plasmid # 208347 ; http://n2t.net/addgene:208347 ; RRID:Addgene_208347)
