[The description below was written by a language model from this plasmid's Addgene catalogue record and pLannotate feature annotations shown in this document.]
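Description:
pCR8-CDK12 is a Gateway entry clone built on the Invitrogen pCR8/GW/TOPO backbone, carrying the human cyclin dependent kinase 12 (CDK12) coding sequence. The roughly 4.5 kb open reading frame was PCR amplified from a commercially obtained plasmid and inserted by TOPO-TA cloning, giving a total plasmid of about 7.3 kb. It is maintained in E. coli through a high-copy ColE1/pUC-type origin and selected with spectinomycin by way of the aadA aminoglycoside adenylyltransferase gene (SmR). That gene appears to be driven by a fragment of a class 1 integron Pc promoter annotated upstream. Short annotated fragments of lacI, lacZα and a gentamicin resistance gene are probably backbone remnants or partial matches rather than functional genes.

The CDK12 coding sequence sits between attL1 and attL2, the recombination sites used in the Gateway LR Clonase reaction, so the insert can be transferred directionally into any attR-containing destination vector. The rrnB T1 and T2 transcription terminators lie upstream of attL1 and insulate the insert from read-through transcription in bacteria. A T7 promoter sits just beyond attL2, pointing back toward the insert on the antisense strand. No eukaryotic promoter, tag or reporter is annotated, so the plasmid is not an expression construct in its own right and must be recombined into a DEST vector before CDK12 can be expressed. CDK12 phosphorylates the C-terminal domain of RNA polymerase II and regulates transcription elongation and the expression of DNA repair genes. The associated work concerns the consequences of CDK12 loss in prostate carcinoma, so this clone serves as a source for building CDK12 expression vectors for such studies.
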