Features (pLannotate 1.2.2; 12 found; start..end, strand, type, name):
    121..213     +  CDS            lacI (fragment): lac repressor; lacI; The lac repressor binds to the lac operator to inhibit transcription in E. coli. This inhibition can be relieved by adding lactose or isopropyl-β-D-thiogalactopyranoside (IPTG).
    268..295     -  terminator     rrnB T2 terminator: transcription terminator T2 from the E. coli rrnB gene
    427..470     +  terminator     rrnB T1 terminator: Escherichia coli rrnB; transcription terminator T1 from the E. coli rrnB gene
    517..553     -  CDS            lacZα (fragment): LacZα fragment of β-galactosidase; lacZ fragment
    569..668     +  protein_bind   attL1: mutant version of attL; recombination site for the Gateway® LR reaction LR Clonase™
    696..5165    +  CDS            CDK12: CDK12_HUMAN - Also known as CRK7, CRKRS, KIAA0904. Experimental evidence at protein level: Swiss-Prot protein existence level 1. Cyclin-dependent kinase that phosphorylates the C-terminal domain (CTD) of the large subunit of RNA polymerase II (POLR2A), thereby acting as a key regulator of transcription elongation. Regulates the expression of genes involved in DNA repair and is required for the maintenance of genomic stability. Preferentially phosphorylates 'Ser-5' in CTD repeats that are already phosphorylated at 'Ser-7', but can also phosphorylate 'Ser-2'. Required for RNA splicing, possibly
   5185..5284    -  protein_bind   attL2: mutant version of attL; recombination site for the Gateway® LR reaction LR Clonase™
   5302..5320    -  promoter       T7 promoter: promoter for bacteriophage T7 RNA polymerase
   5510..5533    +  promoter       Pc promoter (fragment): intI1 (promoter lies within the coding sequence); class 1 integron promoter
   5709..5765    +  CDS            GmR (fragment): gentamycin acetyltransferase; aacC1; confers resistance to gentamycin
   5772..6563    +  CDS            SmR: aminoglycoside adenylyltransferase (Murphy, 1985); aadA; confers resistance to spectinomycin and streptomycin
   6656..7244    +  rep_origin     ori: high-copy-number ColE1/pMB1/pBR322/pUC origin of replication
>Addgene plasmid #208347 | pCR8-CDK12 | addgene full sequence | sequence record 416919 | Addgene NGS Result
CTTTCCTGCGTTATCCCCTGATTCTGTGGATAACCGTATTACCGCCTTTGAGTGAGCTGATACCGCTCGC
CGCAGCCGAACGACCGAGCGCAGCGAGTCAGTGAGCGAGGAAGCGGAAGAGCGCCCAATACGCAAACCGC
CTCTCCCCGCGCGTTGGCCGATTCATTAATGCAGCTGGCACGACAGGTTTCCCGACTGGAAAGCGGGCAG
TGAGCGCAACGCAATTAATACGCGTACCGCTAGCCAGGAAGAGTTTGTAGAAACGCAAAAAGGCCATCCG
TCAGGATGGCCTTCTGCTTAGTTTGATGCCTGGCAGTTTATGGCGGGCGTCCTGCCCGCCACCCTCCGGG
CCGTTGCTTCACAACGTTCAAATCCGCTCCCGGCGGATTTGTCCTACTCAGGAGAGCGTTCACCGACAAA
CAACAGATAAAACGAAAGGCCCAGTCTTCCGACTGAGCCTTTCGTTTTATTTGATGCCTGGCAGTTCCCT
ACTCTCGCGTTAACGCTAGCATGGATGTTTTCCCAGTCACGACGTTGTAAAACGACGGCCAGTCTTAAGC
TCGGGCCCCAAATAATGATTTTATTTTGACTGATAGTGACCTGTTCGTTGCAACAAATTGATGAGCAATG
CTTTTTTATAATGCCAACTTTGTACAAAAAAGCAGGCTCCGAATTCGCCCTTGCAGGCTGCCACCATGCC
CAATTCAGAGAGACATGGGGGCAAGAAGGACGGGAGTGGAGGAGCTTCTGGAACTTTGCAGCCGTCATCG
GGAGGCGGCAGCTCTAACAGCAGAGAGCGTCACCGCTTGGTATCGAAGCACAAGCGGCATAAGTCCAAAC
ACTCCAAAGACATGGGGTTGGTGACCCCCGAAGCAGCATCCCTGGGCACAGTTATCAAACCTTTGGTGGA
GTATGATGATATCAGCTCTGATTCCGACACCTTCTCCGATGACATGGCCTTCAAACTAGACCGAAGGGAG
AACGACGAACGTCGTGGATCAGATCGGAGCGACCGCCTGCACAAACATCGTCACCACCAGCACAGGCGTT
CCCGGGACTTACTAAAAGCTAAACAGACCGAAAAAGAAAAAAGCCAAGAAGTCTCCAGCAAGTCGGGATC
GATGAAGGACCGGATATCGGGAAGTTCAAAGCGTTCGAATGAGGAGACTGATGACTATGGGAAGGCGCAG
GTAGCCAAAAGCAGCAGCAAGGAATCCAGGTCATCCAAGCTCCACAAGGAGAAGACCAGGAAAGAACGGG
AGCTGAAGTCTGGGCACAAAGACCGGAGTAAAAGTCATCGAAAAAGGGAAACACCCAAAAGTTACAAAAC
AGTGGACAGCCCAAAACGGAGATCCAGGAGCCCCCACAGGAAGTGGTCTGACAGCTCCAAACAAGATGAT
AGCCCCTCGGGAGCTTCTTATGGCCAAGATTATGACCTTAGTCCCTCACGATCTCATACCTCGAGCAATT
ATGACTCCTACAAGAAAAGTCCTGGAAGTACCTCGAGAAGGCAGTCGGTCAGTCCCCCTTACAAGGAGCC
TTCGGCCTACCAGTCCAGCACCCGGTCACCGAGCCCCTACAGTAGGCGACAGAGATCTGTCAGTCCCTAT
AGCAGGAGACGGTCGTCCAGCTACGAAAGAAGTGGCTCTTACAGCGGGCGATCGCCCAGTCCCTATGGTC
GAAGGCGGTCCAGCAGCCCTTTCCTGAGCAAGCGGTCTCTGAGTCGGAGTCCACTCCCCAGTAGGAAATC
CATGAAGTCCAGAAGTAGAAGTCCTGCATATTCAAGACATTCATCTTCTCATAGTAAAAAGAAGAGATCC
AGTTCACGCAGTCGTCATTCCAGTATCTCACCTGTCAGGCTTCCACTTAATTCCAGTCTGGGAGCTGAAC
TCAGTAGGAAAAAGAAGGAAAGAGCAGCTGCTGCTGCTGCAGCAAAGATGGATGGAAAGGAGTCCAAGGG
TTCACCTGTATTTTTGCCTAGAAAAGAGAACAGTTCAGTAGAGGCTAAGGATTCAGGTTTGGAGTCTAAA
AAGTTACCCAGAAGTGTAAAATTGGAAAAATCTGCCCCAGATACTGAACTGGTGAATGTAACACATCTAA
ACACAGAGGTAAAAAATTCTTCAGATACAGGGAAAGTAAAGTTGGATGAGAACTCCGAGAAGCATCTTGT
TAAAGATTTGAAAGCACAGGGAACAAGAGACTCTAAACCCATAGCACTGAAAGAGGAGATTGTTACTCCA
AAGGAGACAGAAACATCAGAAAAGGAGACCCCTCCACCTCTTCCCACAATTGCTTCTCCCCCACCCCCTC
TACCAACTACTACCCCTCCACCTCAGACACCCCCTTTGCCACCTTTGCCTCCAATACCAGCTCTTCCACA
GCAACCACCTCTGCCTCCTTCTCAGCCAGCATTTAGTCAGGTTCCTGCTTCCAGTACTTCAACTTTGCCC
CCTTCTACTCACTCAAAGACATCTGCTGTGTCCTCTCAGGCAAATTCTCAGCCCCCTGTACAGGTTTCTG
TGAAGACTCAAGTATCTGTAACAGCTGCTATTCCACACCTGAAAACTTCAACGTTGCCTCCTTTGCCCCT
CCCACCCTTATTACCTGGAGATGATGACATGGATAGTCCAAAAGAAACTCTTCCTTCAAAACCTGTGAAG
AAAGAGAAGGAACAGAGGACACGTCACTTACTCACAGACCTTCCTCTCCCTCCAGAGCTCCCTGGTGGAG
ATCTGTCTCCCCCAGACTCTCCAGAACCAAAGGCAATCACACCACCTCAGCAACCATATAAAAAGAGACC
AAAAATTTGTTGTCCTCGTTATGGAGAAAGAAGACAAACAGAAAGCGACTGGGGGAAACGCTGTGTGGAC
AAGTTTGACATTATTGGGATTATTGGAGAAGGAACCTATGGCCAAGTATATAAAGCCAAGGACAAAGACA
CAGGAGAACTAGTGGCTCTGAAGAAGGTGAGACTAGACAATGAGAAAGAGGGCTTCCCAATCACAGCCAT
TCGTGAAATCAAAATCCTTCGTCAGTTAATCCACCGAAGTGTTGTTAACATGAAGGAAATTGTCACAGAT
AAACAAGATGCACTGGATTTCAAGAAGGACAAAGGTGCCTTTTACCTTGTATTTGAGTATATGGACCATG
ACTTAATGGGACTGCTAGAATCTGGTTTGGTGCACTTTTCTGAGGACCATATCAAGTCGTTCATGAAACA
GCTAATGGAAGGATTGGAATACTGTCACAAAAAGAATTTCCTGCATCGGGATATTAAGTGTTCTAACATT
TTGCTGAATAACAGTGGGCAAATCAAACTAGCAGATTTTGGACTTGCTCGGCTCTATAACTCTGAAGAGA
GTCGCCCTTACACAAACAAAGTCATTACTTTGTGGTACCGACCTCCAGAACTACTGCTAGGAGAGGAACG
TTACACACCAGCCATAGATGTTTGGAGCTGTGGATGTATTCTTGGGGAACTATTCACAAAGAAGCCTATT
TTTCAAGCCAATCTGGAACTGGCTCAGCTAGAACTGATCAGCCGACTTTGTGGTAGCCCTTGTCCAGCTG
TGTGGCCTGATGTTATCAAACTGCCCTACTTCAACACCATGAAACCGAAGAAGCAATATCGAAGGCGTCT
ACGAGAAGAATTCTCTTTCATTCCTTCTGCAGCACTTGATTTATTGGACCACATGCTGACACTAGATCCT
AGTAAGCGGTGCACAGCTGAACAGACCCTACAGAGCGACTTCCTTAAAGATGTCGAACTCAGCAAAATGG
CTCCTCCAGACCTCCCCCACTGGCAGGATTGCCATGAGTTGTGGAGTAAGAAACGGCGACGTCAGCGACA
AAGTGGTGTTGTAGTCGAAGAGCCACCTCCATCCAAAACTTCTCGAAAAGAAACTACCTCAGGGACAAGT
ACTGAGCCTGTGAAGAACAGCAGCCCAGCACCACCTCAGCCTGCTCCTGGCAAGGTGGAGTCTGGGGCTG
GGGATGCAATAGGCCTTGCTGACATCACACAACAGCTGAATCAAAGTGAATTGGCAGTGTTATTAAACCT
GCTGCAGAGCCAAACCGACCTGAGCATCCCTCAAATGGCACAGCTGCTTAACATCCACTCCAACCCAGAG
ATGCAGCAGCAGCTGGAAGCCCTGAACCAATCCATCAGTGCCCTGACGGAAGCTACTTCCCAGCAGCAGG
ACTCAGAGACCATGGCCCCAGAGGAGTCTTTGAAGGAAGCACCCTCTGCCCCAGTGATCCTGCCTTCAGC
AGAACAGACGACCCTTGAAGCTTCAAGCACACCAGCTGACATGCAGAATATATTGGCAGTTCTCTTGAGT
CAGCTGATGAAAACCCAAGAGCCAGCAGGCAGTCTGGAGGAAAACAACAGTGACAAGAACAGTGGGCCAC
AGGGGCCCCGAAGAACTCCCACAATGCCACAGGAGGAGGCAGCAGCATGTCCTCCTCACATTCTTCCACC
AGAGAAGAGGCCCCCTGAGCCCCCCGGACCTCCACCGCCGCCACCTCCACCCCCTCTGGTTGAAGGCGAT
CTTTCCAGCGCCCCCCAGGAGTTGAACCCAGCCGTGACAGCCGCCTTGCTGCAACTTTTATCCCAGCCTG
AAGCAGAGCCTCCTGGCCACCTGCCACATGAGCACCAGGCCTTGAGACCAATGGAGTACTCCACCCGACC
CCGTCCAAACAGGACTTATGGAAACACTGATGGGCCTGAAACAGGGTTCAGTGCCATTGACACTGATGAA
CGAAACTCTGGTCCAGCCTTGACAGAATCCTTGGTCCAGACCCTGGTGAAGAACAGGACCTTCTCAGGCT
CTCTGAGCCACCTTGGGGAGTCCAGCAGTTACCAGGGCACAGGGTCAGTGCAGTTTCCAGGGGACCAGGA
CCTCCGTTTTGCCAGGGTCCCCTTAGCGTTACACCCGGTGGTCGGGCAACCATTCCTGAAGGCTGAGGGA
AGCAGCAATTCTGTGGTACATGCAGAGACCAAATTGCAAAACTATGGGGAGCTGGGGCCAGGAACCACTG
GGGCCAGCAGCTCAGGAGCAGGCCTTCACTGGGGGGGCCCAACTCAGTCTTCTGCTTATGGAAAACTCTA
TCGGGGGCCTACAAGAGTCCCACCAAGAGGGGGAAGAGGGAGAGGAGTTCCTTACTAAACCAAGGGCGAA
TTCGACCCAGCTTTCTTGTACAAAGTTGGCATTATAAAAAATAATTGCTCATCAATTTGTTGCAACGAAC
AGGTCACTATCAGTCAAAATAAAATCATTATTTGCCATCCAGCTGATATCCCCTATAGTGAGTCGTATTA
CATGGTCATAGCTGTTTCCTGGCAGCTCTGGCCCGTGTCTCAAAATCTCTGATGTTACATTGCACAAGAT
AAAAATATATCATCATGCCTCCTCTAGACCAGCCAGGACAGAAATGCCTCGACTTCGCTGCTACCCAAGG
TTGCCGGGTGACGCACACCGTGGAAACGGATGAAGGCACGAACCCAGTGGACATAAGCCTGTTCGGTTCG
TAAGCTGTAATGCAAGTAGCGTATGCGCTCACGCAACTGGTCCAGAACCTTGACCGAACGCAGCGGTGGT
AACGGCGCAGTGGCGGTTTTCATGGCTTGTTATGACTGTTTTTTTGGGGTACAGTCTATGCCTCGGGCAT
CCAAGCAGCAAGCGCGTTACGCCGTGGGTCGATGTTTGATGTTATGGAGCAGCAACGATGTTACGCAGCA
GGGCAGTCGCCCTAAAACAAAGTTAAACATTATGAGGGAAGCGGTGATCGCCGAAGTATCGACTCAACTA
TCAGAGGTAGTTGGCGTCATCGAGCGCCATCTCGAACCGACGTTGCTGGCCGTACATTTGTACGGCTCCG
CAGTGGATGGCGGCCTGAAGCCACACAGTGATATTGATTTGCTGGTTACGGTGACCGTAAGGCTTGATGA
AACAACGCGGCGAGCTTTGATCAACGACCTTTTGGAAACTTCGGCTTCCCCTGGAGAGAGCGAGATTCTC
CGCGCTGTAGAAGTCACCATTGTTGTGCACGACGACATCATTCCGTGGCGTTATCCAGCTAAGCGCGAAC
TGCAATTTGGAGAATGGCAGCGCAATGACATTCTTGCAGGTATCTTCGAGCCAGCCACGATCGACATTGA
TCTGGCTATCTTGCTGACAAAAGCAAGAGAACATAGCGTTGCCTTGGTAGGTCCAGCGGCGGAGGAACTC
TTTGATCCGGTTCCTGAACAGGATCTATTTGAGGCGCTAAATGAAACCTTAACGCTATGGAACTCGCCGC
CCGACTGGGCTGGCGATGAGCGAAATGTAGTGCTTACGTTGTCCCGCATTTGGTACAGCGCAGTAACCGG
CAAAATCGCGCCGAAGGATGTCGCTGCCGACTGGGCAATGGAGCGCCTGCCGGCCCAGTATCAGCCCGTC
ATACTTGAAGCTAGACAGGCTTATCTTGGACAAGAAGAAGATCGCTTGGCCTCGCGCGCAGATCAGTTGG
AAGAATTTGTCCACTACGTGAAAGGCGAGATCACCAAGGTAGTCGGCAAATAACCCTCGAGCCACCCATG
ACCAAAATCCCTTAACGTGAGTTACGCGTCGTTCCACTGAGCGTCAGACCCCGTAGAAAAGATCAAAGGA
TCTTCTTGAGATCCTTTTTTTCTGCGCGTAATCTGCTGCTTGCAAACAAAAAAACCACCGCTACCAGCGG
TGGTTTGTTTGCCGGATCAAGAGCTACCAACTCTTTTTCCGAAGGTAACTGGCTTCAGCAGAGCGCAGAT
ACCAAATACTGTTCTTCTAGTGTAGCCGTAGTTAGGCCACCACTTCAAGAACTCTGTAGCACCGCCTACA
TACCTCGCTCTGCTAATCCTGTTACCAGTGGCTGCTGCCAGTGGCGATAAGTCGTGTCTTACCGGGTTGG
ACTCAAGACGATAGTTACCGGATAAGGCGCAGCGGTCGGGCTGAACGGGGGGTTCGTGCACACAGCCCAG
CTTGGAGCGAACGACCTACACCGAACTGAGATACCTACAGCGTGAGCTATGAGAAAGCGCCACGCTTCCC
GAAGGGAGAAAGGCGGACAGGTATCCGGTAAGCGGCAGGGTCGGAACAGGAGAGCGCACGAGGGAGCTTC
CAGGGGGAAACGCCTGGTATCTTTATAGTCCTGTCGGGTTTCGCCACCTCTGACTTGAGCGTCGATTTTT
GTGATGCTCGTCAGGGGGGCGGAGCCTATGGAAAAACGCCAGCAACGCGGCCTTTTTACGGTTCCTGGCC
TTTTGCTGGCCTTTTGCTCACATGTT
